Addgene plasmid #105192: pLN484 (FuGW-S(cMYC)p-[GAD-Ex1]-[miR1-Mv3 intron]-[GAD-Ex2]-11Pe)
Purpose: Module 1 - synthetic promoter cMYC drives self-inhibiting GAD expression (see PMID: 29056342 for detailed information)
Depositing lab: Timothy Lu. Depositing organization: Massachusetts Institute of Technology. Publication: Synthetic RNA-Based Immunomodulatory Gene Circuits for Cancer Immunotherapy. Nissim L, Wu MR, Pery E, Binder-Nissim A, Suzuki HI, Stupp D, Wehrspaun C, Tabach Y, Sharp PA, Lu TK. Cell. 2017 Nov 16;171(5):1138-1150.e15. doi: 10.1016/j.cell.2017.09.049. Epub 2017 Oct 19. PubMed 29056342.
Backbone
  Vector backbone: FUGW
  Vector type: Mammalian Expression, Lentiviral, Synthetic Biology
Growth in bacteria
  Bacterial resistance: Ampicillin, 100 μg/mL
  Growth temperature: 37°C
  Growth strain: NEB Stable
  Copy number: Unknown
Gene/Insert
  Gene/Insert name: S(cMYC)p-[GAD-Ex1]-[miR1-Mv3 intron]-[GAD-Ex2]-11Pe
Terms and licenses: Academic/Nonprofit Terms; Industry Terms: Not Available to Industry
How to cite: pLN484 (FuGW-S(cMYC)p-[GAD-Ex1]-[miR1-Mv3 intron]-[GAD-Ex2]-11Pe) was a gift from Timothy Lu (Addgene plasmid # 105192 ; http://n2t.net/addgene:105192 ; RRID:Addgene_105192)
