[The description below was written by a language model from this plasmid's Addgene catalogue record and pLannotate feature annotations shown in this document.]
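Description:
pLN484 is a third-generation-style HIV-1 lentiviral transfer plasmid built on the FUGW backbone. It serves as "Module 1" of a synthetic RNA-based gene circuit designed for cancer immunotherapy. It is propagated in E. coli through a high-copy ColE1/pUC-type origin with ampicillin selection (AmpR); an f1 origin is also present. The backbone carries an SV40/EM7-driven BleoR (Zeocin resistance) cassette outside the viral genome. Viral genomic RNA is transcribed from a CMV enhancer/promoter fused to a truncated 5' LTR. This is followed by the Ψ packaging signal with a gag fragment, the RRE for Rev-dependent nuclear export, the cPPT/CTS, a WPRE and a truncated 3' LTR, with a bGH polyadenylation signal downstream.

The payload is a synthetic cMYC-responsive promoter, S(cMYC)p, which pLannotate did not annotate. It drives GAD, a GAL4 DNA-binding domain fused to the VP16 activation domain. In the feature table the GAL4 coding sequence is split into two fragments. These correspond to the two GAD exons named in the construct, separated by an intron that holds a miR-30a-flanked microRNA scaffold (miR1-Mv3). By its name, the "11Pe" element after the second exon presumably denotes microRNA target sites, though the record does not define it. The stated purpose is self-inhibiting GAD expression: the intronic microRNA made from the transcript represses the same mRNA. In the table, the cassette lies on the opposite strand to the lentiviral elements, an arrangement that would protect the intron from being spliced out of the viral genomic RNA. The short KanR and lacI hits are probably incidental fragments. The record refers to the associated publication for how this module combines with the others in the circuit.
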