Features (pLannotate 1.2.2; 33 found; start..end, strand, type, name):
      3..591     -  misc_feature   WPRE: woodchuck hepatitis virus posttranscriptional regulatory element
    591..610     -  misc_feature   MCS (fragment): pBluescript multiple cloning site
    868..1006    +  CDS            GAL4 DNA binding domain (fragment): DNA binding domain of the GAL4 transcriptional activator; Saccharomyces cerevisiae GAL4 (truncated)
   1266..1378    +  ncRNA          3' miR-30a: sequence downstream of the 71-nt precursor of the human miR-30a microRNA (Zeng et al., 2002) miRNA
   1420..1725    +  CDS            GAL4 DNA binding domain (fragment): DNA binding domain of the GAL4 transcriptional activator; Saccharomyces cerevisiae GAL4 (truncated)
   1738..1870    +  CDS            VP16 AD (fragment): transcriptional activation domain of herpes simplex virus protein VP16 (Triezenberg et al., 1988; Cousens et al., 1989); UL48
   1879..1912    -  CDS            KanR (fragment): aminoglycoside phosphotransferase; aph(3')-Ia; confers resistance to kanamycin
   2324..2441    -  misc_feature   cPPT/CTS: central polypurine tract and central termination sequence of HIV-1
   2491..2591    -  CDS            Rev (fragment): human immunodeficiency virus 1 (HIV-1) Rev protein; rev; enhances nuclear export of unspliced and incompletely spliced viral mRNAs
   2968..3201    -  misc_feature   RRE: The Rev response element (RRE) of HIV-1 allows for Rev-dependent mRNA export from the nucleus to the cytoplasm.
   3347..3710    -  CDS            HIV-1 gag (fragment): gag protein from human immunodeficiency virus 1; gag
   3694..3819    -  misc_feature   HIV-1 Ψ: packaging signal of human immunodeficiency virus type 1
   3866..4046    -  LTR            5' LTR (truncated): truncated 5' long terminal repeat (LTR) from HIV-1
   4064..4263    -  promoter       CMV promoter: human cytomegalovirus (CMV) immediate early promoter
   4264..4643    -  enhancer       CMV enhancer: human cytomegalovirus immediate early enhancer
   4798..4850    +  misc_feature   bom (fragment): basis of mobility region from pBR322
   4909..5013    +  promoter       AmpR promoter: bla
   5014..5874    +  CDS            AmpR: β-lactamase; bla; confers resistance to ampicillin, carbenicillin, and related antibiotics
   6045..6633    +  rep_origin     ori: high-copy-number ColE1/pMB1/pBR322/pUC origin of replication
   6816..6908    +  CDS            lacI (fragment): lac repressor; lacI; The lac repressor binds to the lac operator to inhibit transcription in E. coli. This inhibition can be relieved by adding lactose or isopropyl-β-D-thiogalactopyranoside (IPTG).
   6921..6942    +  protein_bind   CAP binding site: CAP binding activates transcription in the presence of cAMP. E. coli catabolite activator protein
   6957..6987    +  promoter       lac promoter: promoter for the E. coli lac operon
   6995..7011    +  protein_bind   lac operator: The lac repressor binds to the lac operator to inhibit transcription in E. coli. This inhibition can be relieved by adding lactose or isopropyl-β-D-thiogalactopyranoside (IPTG). lac repressor encoded by lacI
   7084..7205    -  polyA_signal   SV40 poly(A) signal: SV40 polyadenylation signal
   7200..7325    -  CDS            ble (fragment): BLE_KLEPN - Experimental evidence at protein level: Swiss-Prot protein existence level 1. Binding protein with a strong affinity to the bleomycin family of antibiotics. Binds to CL990; an antimitotic-antibiotic compound. From Klebsiella pneumoniae.
   7335..7709    -  CDS            BleoR: antibiotic-binding protein; Sh ble from Streptoalloteichus hindustanus; confers resistance to bleomycin, phleomycin, and Zeocin™
   7728..7775    -  promoter       EM7 promoter: synthetic bacterial promoter&nbsp
   7823..8152    -  promoter       SV40 promoter: SV40 enhancer and early promoter
   8166..8594    -  rep_origin     f1 ori (sequence partly withheld): f1 bacteriophage origin of replication; arrow indicates direction of (+) strand synthesis
   8615..8636    -  promoter       SV40 promoter (fragment): SV40 enhancer and early promoter
   8640..8864    -  polyA_signal   bGH poly(A) signal: bovine growth hormone polyadenylation signal
   8896..9076    -  LTR            5' LTR (truncated): truncated 5' long terminal repeat (LTR) from HIV-1
   9083..66      -  CDS            nef (fragment) (across the origin): NEF_HV1H2 - Experimental evidence at protein level: Swiss-Prot protein existence level 1. Extracellular Nef protein targets CD4(+) T-lymphocytes for apoptosis by interacting with CXCR4 surface receptors. From Human immunodeficiency virus type 1 group M subtype B (isolate HXB2) (HIV-1).
>Addgene plasmid #105192 | pLN484 (FuGW-S(cMYC)p-[GAD-Ex1]-[miR1-Mv3 intron]-[GAD-Ex2]-11Pe) | addgene full sequence | sequence record 201266 | Addgene NGS Result
ATGCGGGGAGGCGGCCCAAAGGGAGATCCGACTCGTCTGAGGGCGAAGGCGAAGACGCGGAAGAGGCCGC
AGAGCCGGCAGCAGGCCGCGGGAAGGAAGGTCCGCTGGATTGAGGGCCGAAGGGACGTAGCAGAAGGACG
TCCCGCGCAGAATCCAGGTGGCAACACAGGCGAGCAGCCAAGGAAAGGACGATGATTTCCCCGACAACAC
CACGGAATTGTCAGTGCCCAACAGCCGAGCCCCTGTCCAGCAGCGGGCAAGGCAGGCGGCGATGAGTTCC
GCCGTGGCAATAGGGAGGGGGAAAGCGAAAGTCCCGGAAAGGAGCTGACAGGTGGTGGCAATGCCCCAAC
CAGTGGGGGTTGCGTCAGCAAACACAGTGCACACCACGCCACGTTGCCTGACAACGGGCCACAACTCCTC
ATAAAGAGACAGCAACCAGGATTTATACAAGGAGGAGAAAATGAAAGCCATACGGGAAGCAATAGCATGA
TACAAAGGCATTAAAGCAGCGTATCCACATAGCGTAAAAGGAGCAACATAGTTAAGAATACCAGTCAATC
TTTCACAAATTTTGTAATCCAGAGGTTGATTATCGATAAGCTTGATATCGCGGCCGCCCTGCACCTGCAG
TCCGCCACGTGCGCGACAGTCCGCCACGTGCGCGACTGGTCCGCCACGTGCGCGACCGTCCGCCACGTGC
GCGACCGGTCCGCCACGTGCGCGACCGTCCGCCACGTGCGCGACGTGTCCGCCACGTGCGCGCCAGACGC
TAGCGGGGGGCTATAAAAGGGGGTGGGGGCGTTCGTCCTCACTCTAGATCTGCGATCTAAGTAAGCTTGG
CATTCCGGTACTGTTGGTAAAGGATCCATGAAGCTACTGTCTTCTATCGAACAAGCATGCGATATTTGCC
GACTTAAAAAGCTCAAGTGCTCCAAAGAAAAACCGAAGTGCGCCAAGTGTCTGAAGAACAACTGGGAGTG
TCGCTACTCTCCCAAAACCAAAAGGTAAGTGTGCTCGCTTCGGCAGCACATATACTATGTTGAATGAGGC
TTCAGTACTTTACAGAATCGTTGCCTGCACATCTTGGAAACACTTGCTGGGATTACTTCTTCAGGGACTT
CTTAACCCAACAGAAGGCTCGAGAAGGTATATTGCTGTTGACAGTGAGCGCCGCTTGAAGTCTTTAATTA
AATAGTGAAGCCACAGATGTATTTAATTAAAGACTTCAAGCGGTGCCTACTGCCTCGGACTTCAAGGGGC
TAGAATTCAAGGGGCTACTTTAGGAGCAATTATCTTGTTTACTAAAACTGAATACCTTGCTATCTCTTTG
ATACATTTTTACAAAGCTGAATTAAAATGGTATAAATTAAATCACTTTTTTCAATTGTACTAACTTCGAG
TCTTCTTTTTTTTTTTCACAGGTCTCCGCTGACTAGGGCACATCTGACAGAAGTGGAATCAAGGCTAGAA
AGACTGGAACAGCTATTTCTACTGATTTTTCCTCGAGAAGACCTTGACATGATTTTGAAAATGGATTCTT
TACAGGATATAAAAGCATTGTTAACAGGATTATTTGTACAAGATAATGTGAATAAAGATGCCGTCACAGA
TAGATTGGCTTCAGTGGAGACTGATATGCCTCTAACATTGAGACAGCATAGAATAAGTGCGACATCATCA
TCGGAAGAGAGTAGTAACAAAGGTCAAAGACAGTTGACTGTATCGGAATTCTCGACGGCCCCCCCGACCG
ATGTCAGCCTGGGGGACGAGCTCCACTTAGACGGCGAGGACGTGGCGATGGCGCATGCCGACGCGCTAGA
CGATTTCGATCTGGACATGTTGGGGGACGGGGATTCCCCGGGTCCGGGATGAAAGCTTCATAGGATGGCA
AGATCCTGGTATCGGTCTGCGACCGCTTGAAGTCTTTAATTAAACCGCTTGAAGTCTTTAATTAAACCGC
TTGAAGTCTTTAATTAAACCGCTTGAAGTCTTTATTAAACCTCTGGCCACATCGGTTCCTGCTCCGCTTG
AAGTCTTTAATTAAACCGCTTGAAGTCTTTAATTAAACCGCTTGAAGTCTTTAATTAAACCGCTTGAAGT
CTTTAATTAAACCTCTGGCCACATCGGTTCCTGCTCCGCTTGAAGTCTTTAATTAAACCGCTTGAAGTCT
TTAATTAAACCGCTTGAAGTCTTTAATTAAACCGCTTGAAGTCTTTAATTAAACCCGGGTAAGCGGGACT
CTGGGGTTCGAAATGACCGGTCAAATAAAATACGAAATGTTAATTAACCAAACTGGATCTCTGCTGTCCC
TGTAATAAACCCGAAAATTTTGAATTTTTGTAATTTGTTTTTGTAATTCTTTAGTTTGTATGTCTGTTGC
TATTATGTCTACTATTCTTTCCCCTGCACTGTACCCCCCAATCCCCCCTTTTCTTTTAAAATTGTGGATG
AATACTGCCATTTGTCTGCAGAATTGGCGCACGCAGTGCCGATCCGTTCACTAATCGAATGGATCTGTCT
CTGTCTCTCTCTCCACCTTCTTCTTCTATTCCTTCGGGCCTGTCGGGTCCCCTCGGGGTTGGGAGGTGGG
TCTGAAACGATAATGGTGAATATCCCTGCCTAACTCTATTCACTATAGAAAGTACAGCAAAAACTATTCT
TAAACCTACCAAGCCTCCTACTATCATTATGAATAATTTTATATACCACAGCCAATTTGTTATGTTAAAC
CAATTCCACAAACTTGCCCATTTATCTAATTCCAATAATTCTTGTTCATTCTTTTCTTGCTGGTTTTGCG
ATTCTTCAATTAAGGAGTGTATTAAGCTTGTGTAATTGTTAATTTCTCTGTCCCACTCCATCCAGGTCGT
GTGATTCCAAATCTGTTCCAGAGATTTATTACTCCAACTAGCATTCCAAGGCACAGCAGTGGTGCAAATG
AGTTTTCCAGAGCAACCCCAAATCCCCAGGAGCTGTTGATCCTTTAGGTATCTTTCCACAGCCAGGATTC
TTGCCTGGAGCTGCTTGATGCCCCAGACTGTGAGTTGCAACAGATGCTGTTGCGCCTCAATAGCCCTCAG
CAAATTGTTCTGCTGCTGCACTATACCAGACAATAATTGTCTGGCCTGTACCGTCAGCGTCATTGACGCT
GCGCCCATAGTGCTTCCTGCTGCTCCCAAGAACCCAAGGAACAAAGCTCCTATTCCCACTGCTCTTTTTT
CTCTCTGCACCACTCTTCTCTTTGCCTTGGTGGGTGCTACTCCTAATGGTTCAATTTTTACTACTTTATA
TTTATATAATTCACTTCTCCAATTGTCCCTCATATCTCCTCCTCCAGGTCTGAAGATCAGCGGCCGCTTG
CTGTGCGGTGGTCTTACTTTTGTTTTGCTCTTCCTCTATCTTGTCTAAAGCTTCCTTGGTGTCTTTTATC
TCTATCCTTTGATGCACACAATAGAGGGTTGCTACTGTATTATATAATGATCTAAGTTCTTCTGATCCTG
TCTGAAGGGATGGTTGTAGCTGTCCCAGTATTTGTCTACAGCCTTCTGATGTTTCTAACAGGCCAGGATT
AACTGCGAATCGTTCTAGCTCCCTGCTTGCCCATACTATATGTTTTAATTTATATTTTTTCTTTCCCCCT
GGCCTTAACCGAATTTTTTCCCATCGCGATCTAATTCTCCCCCGCTTAATACTGACGCTCTCGCACCCAT
CTCTCTCCTTCTAGCCTCCGCTAGTCAAAATTTTTGGCGTACTCACCAGTCGCCGCCCCTCGCCTCTTGC
CGTGCGCGCTTCAGCAAGCCGAGTCCTGCGTCGAGAGAGCTCCTCTGGTTTCCCTTTCGCTTTCAAGTCC
CTGTTCGGGCGCCACTGCTAGAGATTTTCCACACTGACTAAAAGGGTCTGAGGGATCTCTAGTTACCAGA
GTCACACAACAGACGGGCACACACTACTTGAAGCACTCAAGGCAAGCTTTATTGAGGCTTAAGCAGTGGG
TTCCCTAGTTAGCCAGAGAGCTCCCAGGCTCAGATCTGGTCTAACCAGAGAGACCCAGTACAGGCAAAAC
GCGCTGCTTATATAGACCTCCCACCGTACACGCCTACCGCCCATTTGCGTCAATGGGGCGGAGTTGTTAC
GACATTTTGGAAAGTCCCGTTGATTTTGGTGCCAAAACAAACTCCCATTGACGTCAATGGGGTGGAGACT
TGGAAATCCCCGTGAGTCAAACCGCTATCCACGCCCATTGATGTACTGCCAAAACCGCATCACCATGGTA
ATAGCGATGACTAATACGTAGATGTACTGCCAAGTAGGAAAGTCCCATAAGGTCATGTACTGGGCATAAT
GCCAGGCGGGCCATTTACCGTCATTGACGTCAATAGGGGGCGTACTTGGCATATGATACACTTGATGTAC
TGCCAAGTGGGCAGTTTACCGTAAATACTCCACCCATTGACGTCAATGGAAAGTCCCTATTGGCGTTACT
ATGGGAACATACGTCATTATTGACGTCAATGGGCGGGGGTCGTTGGGCGGTCAGCCAGGCGGGCCATTTA
CCGTAAGTTATGTAACGCGGAACTCCATATATGGGCTATGAACTAATGACCCCGTAATTGATTACTATTA
ATAACTAGTCAATAATCAATGTCAACGCGTATATCTGGCCCGTACATCGCGAAGCAGCGCAAAACGCCTA
ACCCTAAGCAGATTCTTCATGCAATTGTCGGTCAAGCCTTGCCTTGTTGTAGCTTAAATTTTGCTCGCGC
ACTACTCAGCGACCTCCAACACACAAGCAGGGAGCAGATACTGGCTTAACTATGCGGCATCAGAGCAGAT
TGTACTGAGAGTGCACCATAGGGGATCGGGAGATCTCCCGATCCGTCGACGTCAGGTGGCACTTTTCGGG
GAAATGTGCGCGGAACCCCTATTTGTTTATTTTTCTAAATACATTCAAATATGTATCCGCTCATGAGACA
ATAACCCTGATAAATGCTTCAATAATATTGAAAAAGGAAGAGTATGAGTATTCAACATTTCCGTGTCGCC
CTTATTCCCTTTTTTGCGGCATTTTGCCTTCCTGTTTTTGCTCACCCAGAAACGCTGGTGAAAGTAAAAG
ATGCTGAAGATCAGTTGGGTGCACGAGTGGGTTACATCGAACTGGATCTCAACAGCGGTAAGATCCTTGA
GAGTTTTCGCCCCGAAGAACGTTTTCCAATGATGAGCACTTTTAAAGTTCTGCTATGTGGCGCGGTATTA
TCCCGTATTGACGCCGGGCAAGAGCAACTCGGTCGCCGCATACACTATTCTCAGAATGACTTGGTTGAGT
ACTCACCAGTCACAGAAAAGCATCTTACGGATGGCATGACAGTAAGAGAATTATGCAGTGCTGCCATAAC
CATGAGTGATAACACTGCGGCCAACTTACTTCTGACAACGATCGGAGGACCGAAGGAGCTAACCGCTTTT
TTGCACAACATGGGGGATCATGTAACTCGCCTTGATCGTTGGGAACCGGAGCTGAATGAAGCCATACCAA
ACGACGAGCGTGACACCACGATGCCTGTAGCAATGGCAACAACGTTGCGCAAACTATTAACTGGCGAACT
ACTTACTCTAGCTTCCCGGCAACAATTAATAGACTGGATGGAGGCGGATAAAGTTGCAGGACCACTTCTG
CGCTCGGCCCTTCCGGCTGGCTGGTTTATTGCTGATAAATCTGGAGCCGGTGAGCGTGGGTCTCGCGGTA
TCATTGCAGCACTGGGGCCAGATGGTAAGCCCTCCCGTATCGTAGTTATCTACACGACGGGGAGTCAGGC
AACTATGGATGAACGAAATAGACAGATCGCTGAGATAGGTGCCTCACTGATTAAGCATTGGTAACTGTCA
GACCAAGTTTACTCATATATACTTTAGATTGATTTAAAACTTCATTTTTAATTTAAAAGGATCTAGGTGA
AGATCCTTTTTGATAATCTCATGACCAAAATCCCTTAACGTGAGTTTTCGTTCCACTGAGCGTCAGACCC
CGTAGAAAAGATCAAAGGATCTTCTTGAGATCCTTTTTTTCTGCGCGTAATCTGCTGCTTGCAAACAAAA
AAACCACCGCTACCAGCGGTGGTTTGTTTGCCGGATCAAGAGCTACCAACTCTTTTTCCGAAGGTAACTG
GCTTCAGCAGAGCGCAGATACCAAATACTGTTCTTCTAGTGTAGCCGTAGTTAGGCCACCACTTCAAGAA
CTCTGTAGCACCGCCTACATACCTCGCTCTGCTAATCCTGTTACCAGTGGCTGCTGCCAGTGGCGATAAG
TCGTGTCTTACCGGGTTGGACTCAAGACGATAGTTACCGGATAAGGCGCAGCGGTCGGGCTGAACGGGGG
GTTCGTGCACACAGCCCAGCTTGGAGCGAACGACCTACACCGAACTGAGATACCTACAGCGTGAGCTATG
AGAAAGCGCCACGCTTCCCGAAGGGAGAAAGGCGGACAGGTATCCGGTAAGCGGCAGGGTCGGAACAGGA
GAGCGCACGAGGGAGCTTCCAGGGGGAAACGCCTGGTATCTTTATAGTCCTGTCGGGTTTCGCCACCTCT
GACTTGAGCGTCGATTTTTGTGATGCTCGTCAGGGGGGCGGAGCCTATGGAAAAACGCCAGCAACGCGGC
CTTTTTACGGTTCCTGGCCTTTTGCTGGCCTTTTGCTCACATGTTCTTTCCTGCGTTATCCCCTGATTCT
GTGGATAACCGTATTACCGCCTTTGAGTGAGCTGATACCGCTCGCCGCAGCCGAACGACCGAGCGCAGCG
AGTCAGTGAGCGAGGAAGCGGAAGAGCGCCCAATACGCAAACCGCCTCTCCCCGCGCGTTGGCCGATTCA
TTAATGCAGCTGGCACGACAGGTTTCCCGACTGGAAAGCGGGCAGTGAGCGCAACGCAATTAATGTGAGT
TAGCTCACTCATTAGGCACCCCAGGCTTTACACTTTATGCTTCCGGCTCGTATGTTGTGTGGAATTGTGA
GCGGATAACAATTTCACACAGGAAACAGCTATGACCATGATTACGCCAAGCTCTAGCTAGAGGTCGACGG
TATACAGACATGATAAGATACATTGATGAGTTTGGACAAACCACAACTAGAATGCAGTGAAAAAAATGCT
TTATTTGTGAAATTTGTGATGCTATTGCTTTATTTGTAACCATTATAAGCTGCAATAAACAAGTTGGGGT
GGGCGAAGAACTCCAGCATGAGATCCCCGCGCTGGAGGATCATCCAGCCGGCGTCCCGGAAAACGATTCC
GAAGCCCAACCTTTCATAGAAGGCGGCGGTGGAATCGAAATCTCGTAGCACGTGTCAGTCCTGCTCCTCG
GCCACGAAGTGCACGCAGTTGCCGGCCGGGTCGCGCAGGGCGAACTCCCGCCCCCACGGCTGCTCGCCGA
TCTCGGTCATGGCCGGCCCGGAGGCGTCCCGGAAGTTCGTGGACACGACCTCCGACCACTCGGCGTACAG
CTCGTCCAGGCCGCGCACCCACACCCAGGCCAGGGTGTTGTCCGGCACCACCTGGTCCTGGACCGCGCTG
ATGAACAGGGTCACGTCGTCCCGGACCACACCGGCGAAGTCGTCCTCCACGAAGTCCCGGGAGAACCCGA
GCCGGTCGGTCCAGAACTCGACCGCTCCGGCGACGTCGCGCGCGGTGAGCACCGGAACGGCACTGGTCAA
CTTGGCCATGGTTTAGTTCCTCACCTTGTCGTATTATACTATGCCGATATACTATGCCGATGATTAATTG
TCAACACGTGCTGATCAGATCCGAAAATGGATATACAAGCTCCCGGGAGCTTTTTGCAAAAGCCTAGGCC
TCCAAAAAAGCCTCCTCACTACTTCTGGAATAGCTCAGAGGCAGAGGCGGCCTCGGCCTCTGCATAAATA
AAAAAAATTAGTCAGCCATGGGGCGGAGAATGGGCGGAACTGGGCGGAGTTAGGGGCGGGATGGGCGGAG
TTAGGGGCGGGACTATGGTTGCTGACTAATTGAGATGCATGCTTTGCATACTTCTGCCTGCTGGGGAGCC
TGGGGACTTTCCACACCTGGTTGCTGACTAATTGAGATGCATGCTTTGCATACTTCTGCCTGCTGGGGAG
CCTGGGGACTTTCCACACCCTAACTGACACACATTCCACAGAATTAATTCGCGTTAAATTTTTGTTAAAT
CAGCTCATTTTTTAACCAATAGGCCGAAATCGGCAAAATCCCTTATAAATCAAAAGAATAGACCGAGATA
GGGT
[37 nt withheld, positions 8265-8301]
AAAGAACGTGGACTCCAACGTCAAAGG
[49 nt withheld, positions 8329-8377]
T
[91 nt withheld, positions 8379-8469]
G
[124 nt withheld, positions 8471-8594]
GGGGATACCCCCTAGAGCCCCAGCTGGTTCTTTCCGCCTCAGAAGCCATAGAGCCCACCGCATCCCCAGC
ATGCCTGCTATTGTCTTCCCAATCCTCCCCCTTGCTGTCCTGCCCCACCCCACCCCCCAGAATAGAATGA
CACCTACTCAGACAATGCGATGCAATTTCCTCATTTTATTAGGAAAGGACAGTGGGAGTGGCACCTTCCA
GGGTCAAGGAAGGCACGGGGGAGGGGCAAACAACAGATGGCTGGCAACTAGAAGGCACAGTCGAGGCTGA
TCAGCGGGTTTAAACGGGCCCTGCTAGAGATTTTCCACACTGACTAAAAGGGTCTGAGGGATCTCTAGTT
ACCAGAGTCACACAACAGACGGGCACACACTACTTGAAGCACTCAAGGCAAGCTTTATTGAGGCTTAAGC
AGTGGGTTCCCTAGTTAGCCAGAGAGCTCCCAGGCTCAGATCTGGTCTAACCAGAGAGACCCAGTACAGT
CCGGATGCAGCTCTCGGGCCATGTGATGAAATGCTAGGCGGCTGTCAAACCTCCACTCTAATACTTCTCT
CTCCGGGTCATCCATCCCATGCAGGCTCACAGGGTGTAACAAGCGGGTGTTCTCTCCTTCATTGGCTTCT
TCTACCTTCTCTTGCTCAACTGGTACTAGCTTGTAGCACCATCCAAAGGTCAGTGGATATCTGATCCCTG
GCCCTGGTGTGTAGTTCTGCCAATCAGGGAAGTAGCCTTGTGTGTGGTAGATCCACAGATCAAGGATATC
TTGTCTTCGTTGGGAGTGAATTAGCCCTTCCAGTCCCCCCTTTTCTTTTAAAAAGTGGCTAAGATCTACA
GCTGCCTTGTAAGTCATTGGTCTTAAAGGTACCTGAGGTGTGACTGGAAAACCCACCTCCTCCTCCTCTT
GTGCTTCTAGCCAGGCACAATCAGCATTGGTAGCTGCTGTATTGCTACTTGTGATTGCTCCATGTTTTTC
TAGGTCTCGAGGTCGACGGTATCG
